Addgene plasmid #48688: pUltra-Chili-Luc
Purpose: (Empty Backbone) 3rd generation Lentiviral vector with bi-cistronic expression of dtomato and luciferase
Depositing lab: Malcolm Moore. Depositing organization: Memorial Sloan-Kettering Cancer Center. Publication: CSF-1/CSF-1R Signaling Inhibitor Pexidartinib (PLX3397) Reprograms Tumor-Associated Macrophages and Stimulates T-Cell Infiltration in the Sarcoma Microenvironment. Fujiwara T, Yakoub MA, Chandler A, Christ AB, Yang G, Ouerfelli O, Rajasekhar VK, Yoshida A, Kondo H, Hata T, Tazawa H, Dogan Y, Moore MAS, Fujiwara T, Ozaki T, Purdue E, Healey JH. Mol Cancer Ther. 2021 Jun 4. pii: 1535-7163.MCT-20-0591. doi: 10.1158/1535-7163.MCT-20-0591. PubMed 34088832.
Backbone
  Vector backbone: pUltra-Chili
  Backbone manufacturer: Malcolm Moore lab
  Modifications to backbone: Luciferase added in XbaI/BamHI sites.
  Vector type: Mammalian Expression, Lentiviral
Growth in bacteria
  Bacterial resistance: Ampicillin, 100 μg/mL
  Growth temperature: 37°C
  Growth strain: Stbl3
  Copy number: Unknown
Gene/Insert
  Cloning method: Restriction Enzyme
  Sequencing primers: 5′ DsRed1-C; 3′ lucNRev
Terms and licenses: Academic/Nonprofit Terms; Industry Terms: Not Available to Industry
Depositor comments: See Addgene plasmid #24129 for cloning details.
How to cite: pUltra-Chili-Luc was a gift from Malcolm Moore (Addgene plasmid # 48688 ; http://n2t.net/addgene:48688 ; RRID:Addgene_48688)
