[The description below was written by a language model from this plasmid's Addgene catalogue record and pLannotate feature annotations shown in this document.]
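Description:
pUltra-Chili-Luc is a third-generation lentiviral vector for mammalian expression, built on the pUltra-Chili backbone by inserting a firefly luciferase gene into the XbaI/BamHI sites. It is catalogued as an empty backbone that co-expresses dTomato and luciferase. In bacteria the roughly 10 kb plasmid is maintained through a high-copy ColE1/pUC-type origin and selected with ampicillin via the β-lactamase gene. An f1 origin, lac promoter/operator remnants, a lacZα fragment and T3/T7 promoters are carried over from the parental cloning vector, and an SV40 origin and SV40 polyadenylation signal lie downstream of the viral cassette.

The viral genome is transcribed from a chimeric RSV promoter fused to a truncated HIV-1 5' LTR, the Tat-independent arrangement typical of third-generation systems. It carries the Ψ packaging signal with a partial gag sequence, the Rev response element for nuclear export of the full-length RNA, and the cPPT/CTS, which aids nuclear import. The second, truncated LTR at the 3' end is annotated by the software as a 5' LTR.

Internally, the human ubiquitin C promoter drives dTomato followed by the enhanced luc+ luciferase. The table does not annotate the element linking these two reading frames, although a short unannotated gap separates them. A T2A fragment sits after luciferase, which may allow a further coding sequence to be placed downstream, but the record refers to a related plasmid for cloning details rather than stating this. A WPRE follows to enhance transcript stability and expression.

The construct suits stable marking of transduced cells with both a red-orange fluorescent reporter, for sorting or microscopy, and a bioluminescent reporter. The associated publication concerns a sarcoma tumour microenvironment study.
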