Features (pLannotate 1.2.2; 27 found; start..end, strand, type, name):
     88..109     +  protein_bind   CAP binding site: CAP binding activates transcription in the presence of cAMP. E. coli catabolite activator protein
    124..154     +  promoter       lac promoter: promoter for the E. coli lac operon
    162..178     +  protein_bind   lac operator: The lac repressor binds to the lac operator to inhibit transcription in E. coli. This inhibition can be relieved by adding lactose or isopropyl-β-D-thiogalactopyranoside (IPTG). lac repressor encoded by lacI
    223..241     +  promoter       T3 promoter: promoter for bacteriophage T3 RNA polymerase
    269..495     +  promoter       RSV promoter: Rous sarcoma virus enhancer/promoter
    496..676     +  LTR            5' LTR (truncated): truncated 5' long terminal repeat (LTR) from HIV-1
    723..848     +  misc_feature   HIV-1 Ψ: packaging signal of human immunodeficiency virus type 1
    832..1195    +  CDS            HIV-1 gag (fragment): gag protein from human immunodeficiency virus 1; gag
   1341..1574    +  misc_feature   RRE: The Rev response element (RRE) of HIV-1 allows for Rev-dependent mRNA export from the nucleus to the cytoplasm.
   1951..2051    +  CDS            Rev (fragment): human immunodeficiency virus 1 (HIV-1) Rev protein; rev; enhances nuclear export of unspliced and incompletely spliced viral mRNAs
   2101..2218    +  misc_feature   cPPT/CTS: central polypurine tract and central termination sequence of HIV-1
   2283..3494    +  promoter       UbC promoter: human ubiquitin C promoter
   3543..4244    +  CDS            dTomato: dTomato is a basic (constitutively fluorescent) orange fluorescent protein published in 2004, derived from Discosoma sp.. It is reported to be a somewhat slowly-maturing dimer with low acid sensitivity.
   4317..5969    +  CDS            luciferase: firefly luciferase; luc+; enhanced luc+ version of the luciferase gene
   5985..6037    +  CDS            T2A (fragment): 2A peptide from Thosea asigna virus capsid protein Eukaryotic ribosomes fail to insert a peptide bond between the Gly and Pro residues, yielding separate polypeptides.
   6082..6670    +  misc_feature   WPRE: woodchuck hepatitis virus posttranscriptional regulatory element
   6691..6828    +  CDS            nef (fragment): NEF_HV1LA - Experimental evidence at protein level: Swiss-Prot protein existence level 1. Extracellular Nef protein targets CD4(+) T-lymphocytes for apoptosis by interacting with CXCR4 surface receptors. From Human immunodeficiency virus type 1 group M subtype B (isolate Lai) (HIV-1).
   6814..6994    +  LTR            5' LTR (truncated): truncated 5' long terminal repeat (LTR) from HIV-1
   7066..7187    +  polyA_signal   SV40 poly(A) signal: SV40 polyadenylation signal
   7227..7362    +  rep_origin     SV40 ori: SV40 origin of replication
   7383..7401    -  promoter       T7 promoter: promoter for bacteriophage T7 RNA polymerase
   7409..7564    +  CDS            lacZα (fragment): LacZα fragment of β-galactosidase; lacZ fragment
   7569..7997    +  rep_origin     f1 ori (sequence partly withheld): f1 bacteriophage origin of replication; arrow indicates direction of (+) strand synthesis
   8050..8154    +  promoter       AmpR promoter: bla
   8155..9015    +  CDS            AmpR: β-lactamase; bla; confers resistance to ampicillin, carbenicillin, and related antibiotics
   9186..9774    +  rep_origin     ori: high-copy-number ColE1/pMB1/pBR322/pUC origin of replication
   9957..75      +  CDS            lacI (fragment) (across the origin): lac repressor; lacI; The lac repressor binds to the lac operator to inhibit transcription in E. coli. This inhibition can be relieved by adding lactose or isopropyl-β-D-thiogalactopyranoside (IPTG).
>Addgene plasmid #48688 | pUltra-Chili-Luc | addgene full sequence | sequence record 322464 | Addgene NGS Result
GCCTCTCCCCGCGCGTTGGCCGATTCATTAATGCAGCTGGCACGACAGGTTTCCCGACTGGAAAGCGGGC
AGTGAGCGCAACGCAATTAATGTGAGTTAGCTCACTCATTAGGCACCCCAGGCTTTACACTTTATGCTTC
CGGCTCGTATGTTGTGTGGAATTGTGAGCGGATAACAATTTCACACAGGAAACAGCTATGACCATGATTA
CGCCAAGCGCGCAATTAACCCTCACTAAAGGGAACAAAAGCTGGAGCTGCAAGCTTAATGTAGTCTTATG
CAATACTCTTGTAGTCTTGCAACATGGTAACGATGAGTTAGCAACATGCCTTACAAGGAGAGAAAAAGCA
CCGTGCATGCCGATTGGTGGAAGTAAGGTGGTACGATCGTGCCTTATTAGGAAGGCAACAGACGGGTCTG
ACATGGATTGGACGAACCACTGAATTGCCGCATTGCAGAGATATTGTATTTAAGTGCCTAGCTCGATACA
TAAACGGGTCTCTCTGGTTAGACCAGATCTGAGCCTGGGAGCTCTCTGGCTAACTAGGGAACCCACTGCT
TAAGCCTCAATAAAGCTTGCCTTGAGTGCTTCAAGTAGTGTGTGCCCGTCTGTTGTGTGACTCTGGTAAC
TAGAGATCCCTCAGACCCTTTTAGTCAGTGTGGAAAATCTCTAGCAGTGGCGCCCGAACAGGGACTTGAA
AGCGAAAGGGAAACCAGAGGAGCTCTCTCGACGCAGGACTCGGCTTGCTGAAGCGCGCACGGCAAGAGGC
GAGGGGCGGCGACTGGTGAGTACGCCAAAAATTTTGACTAGCGGAGGCTAGAAGGAGAGAGATGGGTGCG
AGAGCGTCAGTATTAAGCGGGGGAGAATTAGATCGCGATGGGAAAAAATTCGGTTAAGGCCAGGGGGAAA
GAAAAAATATAAATTAAAACATATAGTATGGGCAAGCAGGGAGCTAGAACGATTCGCAGTTAATCCTGGC
CTGTTAGAAACATCAGAAGGCTGTAGACAAATACTGGGACAGCTACAACCATCCCTTCAGACAGGATCAG
AAGAACTTAGATCATTATATAATACAGTAGCAACCCTCTATTGTGTGCATCAAAGGATAGAGATAAAAGA
CACCAAGGAAGCTTTAGACAAGATAGAGGAAGAGCAAAACAAAAGTAAGACCACCGCACAGCAAGCGGCC
GCTGATCTTCAGACCTGGAGGAGGAGATATGAGGGACAATTGGAGAAGTGAATTATATAAATATAAAGTA
GTAAAAATTGAACCATTAGGAGTAGCACCCACCAAGGCAAAGAGAAGAGTGGTGCAGAGAGAAAAAAGAG
CAGTGGGAATAGGAGCTTTGTTCCTTGGGTTCTTGGGAGCAGCAGGAAGCACTATGGGCGCAGCGTCAAT
GACGCTGACGGTACAGGCCAGACAATTATTGTCTGGTATAGTGCAGCAGCAGAACAATTTGCTGAGGGCT
ATTGAGGCGCAACAGCATCTGTTGCAACTCACAGTCTGGGGCATCAAGCAGCTCCAGGCAAGAATCCTGG
CTGTGGAAAGATACCTAAAGGATCAACAGCTCCTGGGGATTTGGGGTTGCTCTGGAAAACTCATTTGCAC
CACTGCTGTGCCTTGGAATGCTAGTTGGAGTAATAAATCTCTGGAACAGATTTGGAATCACACGACCTGG
ATGGAGTGGGACAGAGAAATTAACAATTACACAAGCTTAATACACTCCTTAATTGAAGAATCGCAAAACC
AGCAAGAAAAGAATGAACAAGAATTATTGGAATTAGATAAATGGGCAAGTTTGTGGAATTGGTTTAACAT
AACAAATTGGCTGTGGTATATAAAATTATTCATAATGATAGTAGGAGGCTTGGTAGGTTTAAGAATAGTT
TTTGCTGTACTTTCTATAGTGAATAGAGTTAGGCAGGGATATTCACCATTATCGTTTCAGACCCACCTCC
CAACCCCGAGGGGACCCGACAGGCCCGAAGGAATAGAAGAAGAAGGTGGAGAGAGAGACAGAGACAGATC
CATTCGATTAGTGAACGGATCGGCACTGCGTGCGCCAATTCTGCAGACAAATGGCAGTATTCATCCACAA
TTTTAAAAGAAAAGGGGGGATTGGGGGGTACAGTGCAGGGGAAAGAATAGTAGACATAATAGCAACAGAC
ATACAAACTAAAGAATTACAAAAACAAATTACAAAAATTCAAAATTTTCGGGTTTATTACAGGGACAGCA
GAGATCCAGTTTGGTTAATTAACCCGTGTCGGCTCCAGATCTGGCCTCCGCGCCGGGTTTTGGCGCCTCC
CGCGGGCGCCCCCCTCCTCACGGCGAGCGCTGCCACGTCAGACGAAGGGCGCAGCGAGCGTCCTGATCCT
TCCGCCCGGACGCTCAGGACAGCGGCCCGCTGCTCATAAGACTCGGCCTTAGAACCCCAGTATCAGCAGA
AGGACATTTTAGGACGGGACTTGGGTGACTCTAGGGCACTGGTTTTCTTTCCAGAGAGCGGAACAGGCGA
GGAAAAGTAGTCCCTTCTCGGCGATTCTGCGGAGGGATCTCCGTGGGGCGGTGAACGCCGATGATTATAT
AAGGACGCGCCGGGTGTGGCACAGCTAGTTCCGTCGCAGCCGGGATTTGGGTCGCGGTTCTTGTTTGTGG
ATCGCTGTGATCGTCACTTGGTGAGTAGCGGGCTGCTGGGCTGGCCGGGGCTTTCGTGGCCGCCGGGCCG
CTCGGTGGGACGGAAGCGTGTGGAGAGACCGCCAAGGGCTGTAGTCTGGGTCCGCGAGCAAGGTTGCCCT
GAACTGGGGGTTGGGGGGAGCGCAGCAAAATGGCGGCTGTTCCCGAGTCTTGAATGGAAGACGCTTGTGA
GGCGGGCTGTGAGGTCGTTGAAACAAGGTGGGGGGCATGGTGGGCGGCAAGAACCCAAGGTCTTGAGGCC
TTCGCTAATGCGGGAAAGCTCTTATTCGGGTGAGATGGGCTGGGGCACCATCTGGGGACCCTGACGTGAA
GTTTGTCACTGACTGGAGAACTCGGTTTGTCGTCTGTTGCGGGGGCGGCAGTTATGGCGGTGCCGTTGGG
CAGTGCACCCGTACCTTTGGGAGCGCGCGCCCTCGTCGTGTCGTGACGTCACCCGTTCTGTTGGCTTATA
ATGCAGGGTGGGGCCACCTGCCGGTAGGTGTGCGGTAGGCTTTTCTCCGTCGCAGGACGCAGGGTTCGGG
CCTAGGGTAGGCTCTCCTGAATCGACAGGCGCCGGACCTCTGGTGAGGGGAGGGATAAGTGAGGCGTCAG
TTTCTTTGGTCGGTTTTATGTACCTATCTTCTTAAGTAGCTGAAGCTCCGGTTTTGAACTATGCGCTCGG
GGTTGGCGAGTGTGTTTTGTGAAGTTTTTTAGGCACCTTTTGAAATGTAATCATTTGGGTCAATATGTAA
TTTTCAGTGTTAGACTAGTAAATTGTCCGCTAAATTCTGGCCGTTTTTGGCTTTTTTGTTAGACGAAGCT
TGGGCTGCAGGTCCGATCCACCGGTGGATCGATCCCGCCACCATGGTGAGCAAGGGCGAGGAGGTCATCA
AAGAGTTCATGCGCTTCAAGGTGCGCATGGAGGGCTCCATGAACGGCCACGAGTTCGAGATCGAGGGCGA
GGGCGAGGGCCGCCCCTACGAGGGCACCCAGACCGCCAAGCTGAAGGTGACCAAGGGCGGCCCCCTGCCC
TTCGCCTGGGACATCCTGTCCCCCCAGTTCATGTACGGCTCCAAGGCGTACGTGAAGCACCCCGCCGACA
TCCCCGATTACAAGAAGCTGTCCTTCCCCGAGGGCTTCAAGTGGGAGCGCGTGATGAACTTCGAGGACGG
CGGTCTGGTGACCGTGACCCAGGACTCCTCCCTGCAGGACGGCACGCTGATCTACAAGGTGAAGATGCGC
GGCACCAACTTCCCCCCCGACGGCCCCGTAATGCAGAAGAAGACCATGGGCTGGGAGGCCTCCACCGAGC
GCCTGTACCCCCGCGACGGCGTGCTGAAGGGCGAGATCCACCAGGCCCTGAAGCTGAAGGACGGCGGCCA
CTACCTGGTGGAGTTCAAGACCATCTACATGGCCAAGAAGCCCGTGCAACTGCCCGGCTACTACTACGTG
GACACCAAGCTGGACATCACCTCCCACAACGAGGACTACACCATCGTGGAACAGTACGAGCGCTCCGAGG
GCCGCCACCACCTGTTCCTGTACGGCATGGACGAGCTGTACAAGGGATCTGGAGCAACAAACTTCTCACT
ACTCAAACAAGCAGGTGACGTGGAGGAGAATCCCGGGCCTTCTAGTATGGAAGACGCCAAAAACATAAAG
AAAGGCCCGGCGCCATTCTATCCGCTGGAAGATGGAACCGCTGGAGAGCAACTGCATAAGGCTATGAAGA
GATACGCCCTGGTTCCTGGAACAATTGCTTTTACAGATGCACATATCGAGGTGGACATCACTTACGCTGA
GTACTTCGAAATGTCCGTTCGGTTGGCAGAAGCTATGAAACGATATGGGCTGAATACAAATCACAGAATC
GTCGTATGCAGTGAAAACTCTCTTCAATTCTTTATGCCGGTGTTGGGCGCGTTATTTATCGGAGTTGCAG
TTGCGCCCGCGAACGACATTTATAATGAACGTGAATTGCTCAACAGTATGGGCATTTCGCAGCCTACCGT
GGTGTTCGTTTCCAAAAAGGGGTTGCAAAAAATTTTGAACGTGCAAAAAAAGCTCCCAATCATCCAAAAA
ATTATTATCATGGATTCTAAAACGGATTACCAGGGATTTCAGTCGATGTACACGTTCGTCACATCTCATC
TACCTCCCGGTTTTAATGAATACGATTTTGTGCCAGAGTCCTTCGATAGGGACAAGACAATTGCACTGAT
CATGAACTCCTCTGGATCTACTGGTCTGCCTAAAGGTGTCGCTCTGCCTCATAGAACTGCCTGCGTGAGA
TTCTCGCATGCCAGAGATCCTATTTTTGGCAATCAAATCATTCCGGATACTGCGATTTTAAGTGTTGTTC
CATTCCATCACGGTTTTGGAATGTTTACTACACTCGGATATTTGATATGTGGATTTCGAGTCGTCTTAAT
GTATAGATTTGAAGAAGAGCTGTTTCTGAGGAGCCTTCAGGATTACAAGATTCAAAGTGCGCTGCTGGTG
CCAACCCTATTCTCCTTCTTCGCCAAAAGCACTCTGATTGACAAATACGATTTATCTAATTTACACGAAA
TTGCTTCTGGTGGCGCTCCCCTCTCTAAGGAAGTCGGGGAAGCGGTTGCCAAGAGGTTCCATCTGCCAGG
TATCAGGCAAGGATATGGGCTCACTGAGACTACATCAGCTATTCTGATTACACCCGAGGGGGATGATAAA
CCGGGCGCGGTCGGTAAAGTTGTTCCATTTTTTGAAGCGAAGGTTGTGGATCTGGATACCGGGAAAACGC
TGGGCGTTAATCAAAGAGGCGAACTGTGTGTGAGAGGTCCTATGATTATGTCCGGTTATGTAAACAATCC
GGAAGCGACCAACGCCTTGATTGACAAGGATGGATGGCTACATTCTGGAGACATAGCTTACTGGGACGAA
GACGAACACTTCTTCATCGTTGACCGCCTGAAGTCTCTGATTAAGTACAAAGGCTATCAGGTGGCTCCCG
CTGAATTGGAATCCATCTTGCTCCAACACCCCAACATCTTCGACGCAGGTGTCGCAGGTCTTCCCGACGA
TGACGCCGGTGAACTTCCCGCCGCCGTTGTTGTTTTGGAGCACGGAAAGACGATGACGGAAAAAGAGATC
GTGGATTACGTCGCCAGTCAAGTAACAACCGCGAAAAAGTTGCGCGGAGGAGTTGTGTTTGTGGACGAAG
TACCGAAAGGTCTTACCGGAAAACTCGACGCAAGAAAAATCAGAGAGATCCTCATAAAGGCCAAGAAGGG
CGGAAAGATCGCCGTGTAAAGATCCGGCTCCGGCGAGGGCAGGGGAAGTCTACTAACATGCGGGGACGTG
GAGGAAAATCCCGGCCCAGCTAGCGTGTGATCAGAATTCGTTCCGGAGTCGTCGACTCGACAATCAACCT
CTGGATTACAAAATTTGTGAAAGATTGACTGGTATTCTTAACTATGTTGCTCCTTTTACGCTATGTGGAT
ACGCTGCTTTAATGCCTTTGTATCATGCTATTGCTTCCCGTATGGCTTTCATTTTCTCCTCCTTGTATAA
ATCCTGGTTGCTGTCTCTTTATGAGGAGTTGTGGCCCGTTGTCAGGCAACGTGGCGTGGTGTGCACTGTG
TTTGCTGACGCAACCCCCACTGGTTGGGGCATTGCCACCACCTGTCAGCTCCTTTCCGGGACTTTCGCTT
TCCCCCTCCCTATTGCCACGGCGGAACTCATCGCCGCCTGCCTTGCCCGCTGCTGGACAGGGGCTCGGCT
GTTGGGCACTGACAATTCCGTGGTGTTGTCGGGGAAGCTGACGTCCTTTCCATGGCTGCTCGCCTGTGTT
GCCACCTGGATTCTGCGCGGGACGTCCTTCTGCTACGTCCCTTCGGCCCTCAATCCAGCGGACCTTCCTT
CCCGCGGCCTGCTGCCGGCTCTGCGGCCTCTTCCGCATCTTCGCCTTCGCCCTCAGACGAGTCGGATCTC
CCTTTGGGCCGCCTCCCCGCCTGGAATTAATTCGAGCTCGGTACCTTTAAGACCAATGACTTACAAGGCA
GCTGTAGATCTTAGCCACTTTTTAAAAGAAAAGGGGGGACTGGAAGGGCTACGTAACTCCCAACGAAGAC
AAGATCTGCTTTTTGCTTGTACTGGGTCTCTCTGGTTAGACCAGATCTGAGCCTGGGAGCTCTCTGGCTA
ACTAGGGAACCCACTGCTTAAGCCTCAATAAAGCTTGCCTTGAGTGCTTCAAGTAGTGTGTGCCCGTCTG
TTGTGTGACTCTGGTAACTAGAGATCCCTCAGACCCTTTTAGTCAGTGTGGAAAATCTCTAGCAGTAGTA
GTTCATGTCATCTTATTATTCAGTATTTATAACTTGCAAAGAAATGAATATCAGAGAGTGAGAGGAACTT
GTTTATTGCAGCTTATAATGGTTACAAATAAAGCAATAGCATCACAAATTTCACAAATAAAGCATTTTTT
TCACTGCATTCTAGTTGTGGTTTGTCCAAACTCATCAATGTATCTTATCATGTCTGGCTCTAGCTATCCC
GCCCCTAACTCCGCCCATCCCGCCCCTAACTCCGCCCAGTTCCGCCCATTCTCCGCCCCATGGCTGACTA
ATTTTTTTTATTTATGCAGAGGCCGAGGCCGCCTCGGCCTCTGAGCTATTCCAGAAGTAGTGAGGAGGCT
TTTTTGGAGGCCTAGGGACGTACCCAATTCGCCCTATAGTGAGTCGTATTACGCGCGCTCACTGGCCGTC
GTTTTACAACGTCGTGACTGGGAAAACCCTGGCGTTACCCAACTTAATCGCCTTGCAGCACATCCCCCTT
TCGCCAGCTGGCGTAATAGCGAAGAGGCCCGCACCGATCGCCCTTCCCAACAGTTGCGCAGCCTGAATGG
CGAATGGG
[124 nt withheld, positions 7569-7692]
C
[91 nt withheld, positions 7694-7784]
A
[49 nt withheld, positions 7786-7834]
CCTTTGACGTTGGAGTCCACGTTCTTT
[37 nt withheld, positions 7862-7898]
ACCCTATCTCGGTCTATTCTTTTGATTTATAAGGGATTTTGCCGATTTCGGCCTATTGGTTAAAAAATGA
GCTGATTTAACAAAAATTTAACGCGAATTTTAACAAAATATTAACGCTTACAATTTAGGTGGCACTTTTC
GGGGAAATGTGCGCGGAACCCCTATTTGTTTATTTTTCTAAATACATTCAAATATGTATCCGCTCATGAG
ACAATAACCCTGATAAATGCTTCAATAATATTGAAAAAGGAAGAGTATGAGTATTCAACATTTCCGTGTC
GCCCTTATTCCCTTTTTTGCGGCATTTTGCCTTCCTGTTTTTGCTCACCCAGAAACGCTGGTGAAAGTAA
AAGATGCTGAAGATCAGTTGGGTGCACGAGTGGGTTACATCGAACTGGATCTCAACAGCGGTAAGATCCT
TGAGAGTTTTCGCCCCGAAGAACGTTTTCCAATGATGAGCACTTTTAAAGTTCTGCTATGTGGCGCGGTA
TTATCCCGTATTGACGCCGGGCAAGAGCAACTCGGTCGCCGCATACACTATTCTCAGAATGACTTGGTTG
AGTACTCACCAGTCACAGAAAAGCATCTTACGGATGGCATGACAGTAAGAGAATTATGCAGTGCTGCCAT
AACCATGAGTGATAACACTGCGGCCAACTTACTTCTGACAACGATCGGAGGACCGAAGGAGCTAACCGCT
TTTTTGCACAACATGGGGGATCATGTAACTCGCCTTGATCGTTGGGAACCGGAGCTGAATGAAGCCATAC
CAAACGACGAGCGTGACACCACGATGCCTGTAGCAATGGCAACAACGTTGCGCAAACTATTAACTGGCGA
ACTACTTACTCTAGCTTCCCGGCAACAATTAATAGACTGGATGGAGGCGGATAAAGTTGCAGGACCACTT
CTGCGCTCGGCCCTTCCGGCTGGCTGGTTTATTGCTGATAAATCTGGAGCCGGTGAGCGTGGGTCTCGCG
GTATCATTGCAGCACTGGGGCCAGATGGTAAGCCCTCCCGTATCGTAGTTATCTACACGACGGGGAGTCA
GGCAACTATGGATGAACGAAATAGACAGATCGCTGAGATAGGTGCCTCACTGATTAAGCATTGGTAACTG
TCAGACCAAGTTTACTCATATATACTTTAGATTGATTTAAAACTTCATTTTTAATTTAAAAGGATCTAGG
TGAAGATCCTTTTTGATAATCTCATGACCAAAATCCCTTAACGTGAGTTTTCGTTCCACTGAGCGTCAGA
CCCCGTAGAAAAGATCAAAGGATCTTCTTGAGATCCTTTTTTTCTGCGCGTAATCTGCTGCTTGCAAACA
AAAAAACCACCGCTACCAGCGGTGGTTTGTTTGCCGGATCAAGAGCTACCAACTCTTTTTCCGAAGGTAA
CTGGCTTCAGCAGAGCGCAGATACCAAATACTGTTCTTCTAGTGTAGCCGTAGTTAGGCCACCACTTCAA
GAACTCTGTAGCACCGCCTACATACCTCGCTCTGCTAATCCTGTTACCAGTGGCTGCTGCCAGTGGCGAT
AAGTCGTGTCTTACCGGGTTGGACTCAAGACGATAGTTACCGGATAAGGCGCAGCGGTCGGGCTGAACGG
GGGGTTCGTGCACACAGCCCAGCTTGGAGCGAACGACCTACACCGAACTGAGATACCTACAGCGTGAGCT
ATGAGAAAGCGCCACGCTTCCCGAAGGGAGAAAGGCGGACAGGTATCCGGTAAGCGGCAGGGTCGGAACA
GGAGAGCGCACGAGGGAGCTTCCAGGGGGAAACGCCTGGTATCTTTATAGTCCTGTCGGGTTTCGCCACC
TCTCACTTGAGCGTCGATTTTTGTGATGCTCGTCAGGGGGGCGGAGCCTATGGAAAAACGCCAGCAACGC
GGCCTTTTTACGGTTCCTGGCCTTTTGCTGGCCTTTTGCTCACATGTTCTTTCCTGCGTTATCCCCTGAT
TCTGTGGATAACCGTATTACCGCCTTTGAGTGAGCTGATACCGCTCGCCGCAGCCGAACGACCGAGCGCA
GCGAGTCAGTGAGCGAGGAAGCGGAAGAGCGCCCAATACGCAAACC
