>Addgene plasmid #48688 | pUltra-Chili-Luc | addgene partial sequence | sequence record 76483 | LucNrev 5'-CCTTATGCAGTTGCTCTCC-3'
GGCGCCGGGCCTTTCTTTATGTTTTTGGCGTCTTCCATACTAGAAGGCCCGGGATTCTCCTCCACGTCAC
CTGCTTGTTTGAGTAGTGAGAAGTTTGTTGCTCCAGATCCCTTGTACAGCTCGTCCATGCCGTACAGGAA
CAGGTGGTGGCGGCCCTCGGAGCGCTCGTACTGTTCCACGATGGTGTAGTCCTCGTTGTGGGAGGTGATG
TCCAGCTTGGTGTCCACGTAGTAGTAGCCGGGCAGTTGCACGGGCTTCTTGGCCATGTAGATGGTCTTGA
ACTCCACCAGGTAGTGGCCGCCGTCCTTCAGCTTCAGGGCCTGGTGGATCTCGCCCTTCAGCACGCCGTC
GCGGGGGTACAGGCGCTCGGTGGAGGCCTCCCAGCCCATGGTCTTCTTCTGCATTACGGGGCCGTCGGGG
GGGAAGTTGGTGCCGCGCATCTTCACCTTGTAGATCAGCGTGCCGTCCTGCAGGGAGGAGTCCTGGGTCA
CGGTCACCAGACCGCCGTCCTCGAAGTTCATCACGCGCTCCCACTTGAAGCCCTCGGGGAAGGACAGCTT
CTTGTAATCGGGGATGTCGGCGGGGTGCTTCACGTACGCCTTGGAGCCGTACATGAACTGGGGGGACAGG
ATGTCCCAGGC
